Addgene plasmid #89886: pCrysβ:ECFP-LexOP:mCherry-NRasQ61K
Purpose: Human NRasQ61K fused to mCherry downstream of LexOP, placed within a non-autonomous maize dissociation (Ds) element for integration in zebrafish. Contains pCrysB-ECFP for screening.
Depositing lab: Tatjana Sauka-Spengler. Depositing organization: University of Oxford. Publication: Generation of a double binary transgenic zebrafish model to study myeloid gene regulation in response to oncogene activation in melanocytes. Kenyon A, Gavriouchkina D, Zorman J, Chong-Morrison V, Napolitani G, Cerundolo V, Sauka-Spengler T. Dis Model Mech. 2018 Apr 6;11(4). pii: dmm.030056. doi: 10.1242/dmm.030056. PubMed 29666124.
Backbone
  Vector backbone: pDs(cry:ECFP-LexOP:Cherry)
  Backbone size w/o insert (bp): 6280
  Total vector size (bp): 7585
  Vector type: Unspecified
Growth in bacteria
  Bacterial resistance: Ampicillin, 100 μg/mL
  Growth temperature: 37°C
  Growth strain: DH5alpha
  Copy number: High Copy
Gene/Insert
  Gene/Insert name: mCherry-NRasQ61K
  Species: H. sapiens (human)
  Tag / fusion protein: mCherry (N terminal on insert)
  Cloning method: Gibson Cloning
  Sequencing primers: 5′ CTCGACTCTAGGATCTTCGCA; 3′ GGGAGGTGTGGGAGGTTTT
Resource information
  A portion of this plasmid was derived from a plasmid made by: pBabe-NRas 61K (plasmid #12543; Addgene) pDs(cry:ECFP-LexOP:Cherry) construct was from Dr Alexander Emelyanov and Dr Sergey Parinov
Terms and licenses: Academic/Nonprofit Terms; Industry Terms: Not Available to Industry
How to cite: pCrysβ:ECFP-LexOP:mCherry-NRasQ61K was a gift from Tatjana Sauka-Spengler (Addgene plasmid # 89886 ; http://n2t.net/addgene:89886 ; RRID:Addgene_89886)
