[The description below was written by a language model from this plasmid's Addgene catalogue record and pLannotate feature annotations shown in this document.]
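Description:
pCrysβ:ECFP-LexOP:mCherry-NRasQ61K is a zebrafish transgenesis plasmid of about 7.6 kb built on the pDs(cry:ECFP-LexOP:Cherry) backbone. Its payload sits inside a non-autonomous maize Dissociation (Ds) element, so it can be mobilised into the genome only when Ac transposase is supplied in trans. A short maize-derived fragment in the feature table is consistent with Ds sequence, although the Ds ends themselves are not annotated. The bacterial portion resembles a pBluescript-type cloning vector. It carries a high-copy ColE1/pUC origin, an f1 origin, ampicillin resistance (bla with its own promoter), lac promoter/operator and lacZα remnants, and flanking T3 and T7 promoters.

The effector cassette encodes human NRAS with the oncogenic Q61K substitution, fused at its N terminus to mCherry and assembled by Gibson cloning. It lies downstream of the LexOP element and ends in an SV40 polyadenylation signal. The table annotates a minimal CaMV 35S promoter immediately upstream of mCherry. The LexA operator repeats are not annotated as such, and the adjacent GAL1/GAL10 fragment hits may be partial matches in that region. Such a responder should be silent until a LexA-based transactivator is provided by a driver line, which gives tissue-restricted oncogene expression that can be followed by red fluorescence.

A second cassette expresses ECFP with a bGH poly(A) signal. The catalogue attributes its expression to the β-crystallin promoter, which is not annotated, and it serves as a marker for screening carriers. A single lox2272 site lies beside this cassette, but its role is not stated. The associated publication title describes a double binary zebrafish model for studying myeloid gene regulation in response to oncogene activation in melanocytes.
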