Features (pLannotate 1.2.2; 25 found; start..end, strand, type, name):
    417..467     +  CDS            YAC9_MAIZE (fragment): Protein predicted: Swiss-Prot protein existence level 4. From Zea mays (Maize).
    681..699     -  promoter       T7 promoter: promoter for bacteriophage T7 RNA polymerase
    707..862     +  CDS            lacZα (fragment): LacZα fragment of β-galactosidase; lacZ fragment
    867..1295    +  rep_origin     f1 ori (sequence partly withheld): f1 bacteriophage origin of replication; arrow indicates direction of (+) strand synthesis
   1348..1452    +  promoter       AmpR promoter: bla
   1453..2313    +  CDS            AmpR: β-lactamase; bla; confers resistance to ampicillin, carbenicillin, and related antibiotics
   2484..3072    +  rep_origin     ori: high-copy-number ColE1/pMB1/pBR322/pUC origin of replication
   3255..3347    +  CDS            lacI (fragment): lac repressor; lacI; The lac repressor binds to the lac operator to inhibit transcription in E. coli. This inhibition can be relieved by adding lactose or isopropyl-β-D-thiogalactopyranoside (IPTG).
   3360..3381    +  protein_bind   CAP binding site: CAP binding activates transcription in the presence of cAMP. E. coli catabolite activator protein
   3396..3426    +  promoter       lac promoter: promoter for the E. coli lac operon
   3434..3450    +  protein_bind   lac operator: The lac repressor binds to the lac operator to inhibit transcription in E. coli. This inhibition can be relieved by adding lactose or isopropyl-β-D-thiogalactopyranoside (IPTG). lac repressor encoded by lacI
   3495..3513    +  promoter       T3 promoter: promoter for bacteriophage T3 RNA polymerase
   3950..4031    -  polyA_signal   SV40 poly(A) signal: SV40 polyadenylation signal
   4054..4137    -  CDS            large T antigen (fragment): large T antigen from SV40 (simian virus 40)
   4157..4723    -  CDS            NRAS: RASN_HUMAN - Also known as HRAS1. Experimental evidence at protein level: Swiss-Prot protein existence level 1. Ras proteins bind GDP/GTP and possess intrinsic GTPase activity. From Homo sapiens (Human).
   4748..5455    -  CDS            mCherry: mCherry is a basic (constitutively fluorescent) red fluorescent protein published in 2004, derived from Discosoma sp.. It is reported to be a very rapidly-maturing monomer with low acid sensitivity.
   5463..5501    -  misc_feature   MCS (fragment): multiple cloning site
   5528..5574    -  promoter       minimal CaMV 35S promoter: minimal 35S promoter from cauliflower mosaic virus
   5593..5652    +  promoter       GAL10 promoter (fragment): S. cerevisiae GAL10; inducible promoter, regulated by Gal4
   5816..5844    +  promoter       GAL1 promoter (fragment): S. cerevisiae GAL1; inducible promoter, regulated by Gal4
   5895..6117    -  terminator     NOS terminator (fragment): nopaline synthase terminator and poly(A) signal
   6162..6181    -  promoter       SV40 promoter (fragment): SV40 enhancer and early promoter
   6185..6409    -  polyA_signal   bGH poly(A) signal: bovine growth hormone polyadenylation signal
   6438..7157    -  CDS            ECFP: enhanced CFP mammalian codon-optimized
   7316..7349    -  protein_bind   lox2272: Cre-mediated recombination occurs in the 8-bp core sequence (GGATACTT). lox2272 sites are compatible with each other, but incompatible with loxP or loxN sites (Lee and Saito, 1988). Cre recombinase
>Addgene plasmid #89886 | pCrysβ:ECFP-LexOP:mCherry-NRasQ61K | addgene full sequence | sequence record 180692 | Addgene NGS Result
GCTCTATGCTATAGGCTGTATACCTATGGCTAAGAGAGGTCTGTGTTCAGGTCAGAGGTCACGTGATGAT
AATCCGAGCAGAGGAGTCGCTCGCTGATACACTCCAGAGCAGAGTAGATTTCATACTGAAGTTAATAATG
TAGCATGACATATATTAGATGGTGTGTGTGTGTGTGTGTATATACATATATATATATATATGGTAGCGTA
TTTAGATGGAATTTATTGATGTATTATTTATTATATGTATATACAGATGAAGTCAAAATTTTTCGCTCCC
TGTATATTTTCCCCTTAAATCCTGTTTAAGAGAAAGAAACATATTTCTAATCATAATAGTTTTAATAACT
CATTTCTAATAACTGATTTCTTCTCTCTTTGTCATGATGATAGCACCAATTGCTCGAGGGATCTGTTGCA
GTCATCCCGAATTAGAAAATACGGTAACGAAACGGGATCATCCCGATTAAAAACGGGATCCCGGTGAAAC
GGTCGGGAAACTAGCTCTACCGTTTCCGTTTCCGTTTACCGTTTTGTATATCCCGTTTCCGTTCCGTTTT
CGTTTTTTACCTCGGGTTCGAAATCGATCGGGATAAAACTAACAAAATCGGTTATACGATAACGGTCGGT
ACGGGATTTTCCCATCCTACTTTCATCCCTGCGTCGGGTACCCAATTCGCCCTATAGTGAGTCGTATTAC
GCGCGCTCACTGGCCGTCGTTTTACAACGTCGTGACTGGGAAAACCCTGGCGTTACCCAACTTAATCGCC
TTGCAGCACATCCCCCTTTCGCCAGCTGGCGTAATAGCGAAGAGGCCCGCACCGATCGCCCTTCCCAACA
GTTGCGCAGCCTGAATGGCGAATGGG
[124 nt withheld, positions 867-990]
C
[91 nt withheld, positions 992-1082]
A
[49 nt withheld, positions 1084-1132]
CCTTTGACGTTGGAGTCCACGTTCTTT
[37 nt withheld, positions 1160-1196]
ACCCTATCTCGGTCTATTCTTTTGATTTATAAGGGATTTTGCCGATTTCGGCCTATTGGTTAAAAAATGA
GCTGATTTAACAAAAATTTAACGCGAATTTTAACAAAATATTAACGCTTACAATTTAGGTGGCACTTTTC
GGGGAAATGTGCGCGGAACCCCTATTTGTTTATTTTTCTAAATACATTCAAATATGTATCCGCTCATGAG
ACAATAACCCTGATAAATGCTTCAATAATATTGAAAAAGGAAGAGTATGAGTATTCAACATTTCCGTGTC
GCCCTTATTCCCTTTTTTGCGGCATTTTGCCTTCCTGTTTTTGCTCACCCAGAAACGCTGGTGAAAGTAA
AAGATGCTGAAGATCAGTTGGGTGCACGAGTGGGTTACATCGAACTGGATCTCAACAGCGGTAAGATCCT
TGAGAGTTTTCGCCCCGAAGAACGTTTTCCAATGATGAGCACTTTTAAAGTTCTGCTATGTGGCGCGGTA
TTATCCCGTATTGACGCCGGGCAAGAGCAACTCGGTCGCCGCATACACTATTCTCAGAATGACTTGGTTG
AGTACTCACCAGTCACAGAAAAGCATCTTACGGATGGCATGACAGTAAGAGAATTATGCAGTGCTGCCAT
AACCATGAGTGATAACACTGCGGCCAACTTACTTCTGACAACGATCGGAGGACCGAAGGAGCTAACCGCT
TTTTTGCACAACATGGGGGATCATGTAACTCGCCTTGATCGTTGGGAACCGGAGCTGAATGAAGCCATAC
CAAACGACGAGCGTGACACCACGATGCCTGTAGCAATGGCAACAACGTTGCGCAAACTATTAACTGGCGA
ACTACTTACTCTAGCTTCCCGGCAACAATTAATAGACTGGATGGAGGCGGATAAAGTTGCAGGACCACTT
CTGCGCTCGGCCCTTCCGGCTGGCTGGTTTATTGCTGATAAATCTGGAGCCGGTGAGCGTGGGTCTCGCG
GTATCATTGCAGCACTGGGGCCAGATGGTAAGCCCTCCCGTATCGTAGTTATCTACACGACGGGGAGTCA
GGCAACTATGGATGAACGAAATAGACAGATCGCTGAGATAGGTGCCTCACTGATTAAGCATTGGTAACTG
TCAGACCAAGTTTACTCATATATACTTTAGATTGATTTAAAACTTCATTTTTAATTTAAAAGGATCTAGG
TGAAGATCCTTTTTGATAATCTCATGACCAAAATCCCTTAACGTGAGTTTTCGTTCCACTGAGCGTCAGA
CCCCGTAGAAAAGATCAAAGGATCTTCTTGAGATCCTTTTTTTCTGCGCGTAATCTGCTGCTTGCAAACA
AAAAAACCACCGCTACCAGCGGTGGTTTGTTTGCCGGATCAAGAGCTACCAACTCTTTTTCCGAAGGTAA
CTGGCTTCAGCAGAGCGCAGATACCAAATACTGTTCTTCTAGTGTAGCCGTAGTTAGGCCACCACTTCAA
GAACTCTGTAGCACCGCCTACATACCTCGCTCTGCTAATCCTGTTACCAGTGGCTGCTGCCAGTGGCGAT
AAGTCGTGTCTTACCGGGTTGGACTCAAGACGATAGTTACCGGATAAGGCGCAGCGGTCGGGCTGAACGG
GGGGTTCGTGCACACAGCCCAGCTTGGAGCGAACGACCTACACCGAACTGAGATACCTACAGCGTGAGCT
ATGAGAAAGCGCCACGCTTCCCGAAGGGAGAAAGGCGGACAGGTATCCGGTAAGCGGCAGGGTCGGAACA
GGAGAGCGCACGAGGGAGCTTCCAGGGGGAAACGCCTGGTATCTTTATAGTCCTGTCGGGTTTCGCCACC
TCTGACTTGAGCGTCGATTTTTGTGATGCTCGTCAGGGGGGCGGAGCCTATGGAAAAACGCCAGCAACGC
GGCCTTTTTACGGTTCCTGGCCTTTTGCTGGCCTTTTGCTCACATGTTCTTTCCTGCGTTATCCCCTGAT
TCTGTGGATAACCGTATTACCGCCTTTGAGTGAGCTGATACCGCTCGCCGCAGCCGAACGACCGAGCGCA
GCGAGTCAGTGAGCGAGGAAGCGGAAGAGCGCCCAATACGCAAACCGCCTCTCCCCGCGCGTTGGCCGAT
TCATTAATGCAGCTGGCACGACAGGTTTCCCGACTGGAAAGCGGGCAGTGAGCGCAACGCAATTAATGTG
AGTTAGCTCACTCATTAGGCACCCCAGGCTTTACACTTTATGCTTCCGGCTCGTATGTTGTGTGGAATTG
TGAGCGGATAACAATTTCACACAGGAAACAGCTATGACCATGATTACGCCAAGCGCGCAATTAACCCTCA
CTAAAGGGAACAAAAGCTGGAGCTCCCCGACTAGGGATGAAAACGGTCGGTAACGGTCGGTAAAATACCT
CTACCGTTTTCATTTTCATATTTAACTTGCGGGACGGAAACGAAAACGGGATATACCGGTAACGAAAACG
AACGGGATAAATACGGTAATCGAAAACCGATACGATCCGGTCGGGTTAAAGTCGAAATCGGACGGGAACC
GGTATTTTTGTTCGGTAAAATCACACATGAAAACATATATTCAAAACTTAAAAACAAATATAAAAAATTG
TAAACACAAGTCTTAATTAAACATAGATAAAATCCATATAAATCTGGAGCACACATAGTTTAATGTAGCA
CATAAGTGATAAGTCTTGGGCTCTTGGCTAACATAAGAAGCCATATAAGTCTACTCTACGTATTGATGAG
TTTGGACAAACCACAACTAGAATGCAGTGAAAAAAATGCTTTATTTGTGAAATTTGTGATGCTATTGCTT
TATTTGTAACCATTATAAGCTGCAATAAACAAGTTAACAACAACAATTGCATTCATTTTATGTTTCAGGT
TCAGGGGGAGGTGTGGGAGGTTTTTTAAAGCAAGTAAAACCTCTACAAATGTGGTATGGCTGATTATGAT
CTAGAGTCGCGGCCGCTTTACATCACCACACATGGCAATCCCATACAACCCTGAGTCCCATCATCACTGC
TGTTGAGTTTTTTCATTCGGTACTGGCGTATTTCTCTTACCAGTGTGTAAAAAGCATCTTCAACACCCTG
TCTGGTCTTGGCTGAGGTTTCAATGAATGGAATCCCGTAACTCTTGGCCAGTTCGTGGGCTTGTTTTGTA
TCAACTGTCCTTGTTGGCAAATCACACTTGTTTCCCACTAGCACCATAGGTACATCATCCGAGTCTTTTA
CTCGCTTAATCTGCTCCCTGTAGAGGTTAATATCCGCAAATGACTTGCTATTATTGATGGCAAATACACA
GAGGAAGCCTTCGCCTGTCCTCATGTATTGGTCTCTCATGGCACTGTACTCTTCTTTTCCAGCTGTATCC
AGTATGTCCAACAAACAGGTTTCACCATCTATAACCACTTGTTTTCTGTAAGAATCCTCTATGGTGGGAT
CATATTCATCTACAAAGTGGTTCTGGATTAGCTGGATTGTCAGTGCGCTTTTCCCAACACCACCTGCTCC
AACCACCACCAGTTTGTACTCAGTCATACCAGAACCACCTCGCGAGTCGACCTTGTACAGCTCGTCCATG
CCGCCGGTGGAGTGGCGGCCCTCGGCGCGTTCGTACTGTTCCACGATGGTGTAGTCCTCGTTGTGGGAGG
TGATGTCCAACTTGATGTTGACGTTGTAGGCGCCGGGCAGCTGCACGGGCTTCTTGGCCTTGTAGGTGGT
CTTGACCTCAGCGTCGTAGTGGCCGCCGTCCTTCAGCTTCAGCCTCTGCTTGATCTCGCCCTTCAGGGCG
CCGTCCTCGGGGTACATCCGCTCGGAGGAGGCCTCCCAGCCCATGGTCTTCTTCTGCATTACGGGGCCGT
CGGAGGGGAAGTTGGTGCCGCGCAGCTTCACCTTGTAGATGAACTCGCCGTCCTGCAGGGAGGAGTCCTG
GGTCACGGTCACCACGCCGCCGTCCTCGAAGTTCATCACGCGCTCCCACTTGAAGCCCTCGGGGAAGGAC
AGCTTCAAGTAGTCGGGGATGTCGGCGGGGTGCTTCACGTAGGCCTTGGAGCCGTACATGAACTGAGGGG
ACAGGATGTCCCAGGCGAAGGGCAGGGGGCCACCCTTGGTCACCTTCAGCTTGGCGGTCTGGGTGCCCTC
GTAGGGGCGGCCCTCGCCCTCGCCCTCGATCTCGAACTCGTGGCCGTTCACGGAGCCCTCCATGTGCACC
TTGAAGCGCATGAACTCCTTGATGATGGCCATGTTATCCTCCTCGCCCTTGCTCACCATGGTGGCGGGAT
CCCGGGCCCGCGGTACCGTCGACTGCAGAATTCGAGGCTAGAGTCGACTAGCTTCAGCGTGTCCTCTCCA
AATGAAATGAACTTCCTTATATAGAGGAAGGGTCTTGCGAAGATCCTAGAGTCGAGCATATTACATGGCA
TTACCACCATATACATATCCATATACATATCCATATCTAATCTTACCTCGACTGCTGTATATAAAACCAG
TGGTTATATGTACAGTACTGCTGTATATAAAACCAGTGGTTATATGTACAGTACGTCGACTGCTGTATAT
AAAACCAGTGGTTATATGTACAGTACTGCTGTATATAAAACCAGTGGTTATATGTACAGTACGTCGAGGG
GATGATAATGCGATTAGTTTTTTAGCCTCGACCTGCAGCCCAAGCGGCATGCAAGCTGTCGAGGGGGGAT
CAATTCCCGATCTAGTAACATAGATGACACCGCGCGCGATAATTTATCCTAGTTTGCGCGCTATATTTTG
TTTTCTATCGCGTATTAAATGTATAATTGCGGGACTCTAATCATAAAAACCCATCTCATAAATAACGTCA
TGCATTACATGTTAATTATTACATGCTTAACGTAATTCAACAGAAATTATATGATAATCATCGCAAGACC
GGCAACAGGATTCAATCTTAATTTAAATTATAACTAGTCGACGATCGGCGGCCTAGGCGCCACGTGCTGG
TTCTTTCCGCCTCAGAAGCCATAGAGCCCACCGCATCCCCAGCATGCCTGCTATTGTCTTCCCAATCCTC
CCCCTTGCTGTCCTGCCCCACCCCACCCCCCAGAATAGAATGACACCTACTCAGACAATGCGATGCAATT
TCCTCATTTTATTAGGAAAGGACAGTGGGAGTGGCACCTTCCAGGGTCAAGGAAGGCACGGGGGAGGGGC
AAACAACAGATGGCTGGCAACTAGAAGGCACAGTCGAGGCTGATCAGCGGGTTTGGCCGCTTTACTTGTA
CAGCTCGTCCATGCCGAGAGTGATCCCGGCGGCGGTCACGAACTCCAGCAGGACCATGTGATCGCGCTTC
TCGTTGGGGTCTTTGCTCAGGGCGGACTGGGTGCTCAGGTAGTGGTTGTCGGGCAGCAGCACGGGGCCGT
CGCCGATGGGGGTGTTCTGCTGGTAGTGGTCGGCGAGCTGCACGCTGCCGTCCTCGATGTTGTGGCGGAT
CTTGAAGTTGGCCTTGATGCCGTTCTTCTGCTTGTCGGCGGTGATATAGACGTTGTGGCTGATGTAGTTG
TACTCCAGCTTGTGCCCCAGGATGTTGCCGTCCTCCTTGAAGTCGATGCCCTTCAGCTCGATGCGGTTCA
CCAGGGTGTCGCCCTCGAACTTCACCTCGGCGCGGGTCTTGTAGTTGCCGTCGTCCTTGAAGAAGATGGT
GCGCTCCTGGACGTAGCCTTCGGGCATGGCGGACTTGAAGAAGTCGTGCTGCTTCATGTGGTCGGGGTAG
CGGCTGAAGCACTGCACGCCCCAGGTCAGGGTGGTCACGAGGGTGGGCCAGGGCACGGGCAGCTTGCCGG
TGGTGCAGATGAACTTCAGGGTCAGCTTGCCGTAGGTGGCATCGCCCTCGCCCTCGCCGGACACGCTGAA
CTTGTGGCCGTTTACGTCGCCGTCCAGCTCGACCAGGATGGGCACCACCCCGGTGAACAGCTCCTCGCCC
TTGCTCACCATGGTGGCGGGATCCCCTAGCAAAAATACAGATACTGCAGTTTCTGATAGGAAGGTTGAGC
AGAATAGCAGGGGAAGGAAACAGGAGGAAGACACTTACCTGTTAATTAACACGGGGAATGCGCGTTCCAA
TGCACCGTTCCCGGCAACCTAGCATGCAGATAACTTCGTATAAAGTATCCTATACGAAGTTATGGCAACG
CGTTTAAACTACAGCTGTGCTGGGAAGGCTGGCTCGCTCTGGCCTTCCTCACCACTGCCGCAGCTTTTAT
ACGCTGGCAAGGGCAGCACAGCGGCGCGCGGCGGACAATAGAAACACGCCGTCATCAGAGTTCAGCCGTG
CCGAAGCGCAGGGTCATCGCATCGCCCAGAAGGCCGTAAGCATTTTACTGTCAATGGAAAGCCCTGACGG
CGGCACTTTCCCTCTCAGCCCGA
